Addgene plasmid #61457: pFF838
Purpose: aTc-inducible SCRIBE_lacZ(ON)
Depositing lab: Timothy Lu. Depositing organization: Massachusetts Institute of Technology. Publication: Synthetic biology. Genomically encoded analog memory with precise in vivo DNA writing in living cell populations. Farzadfard F, Lu TK. Science. 2014 Nov 14;346(6211):1256272. doi: 10.1126/science.1256272. PubMed 25395541.
Backbone
  Vector backbone: pZA31
  Vector type: Synthetic Biology
Growth in bacteria
  Bacterial resistance: Chloramphenicol, 25 μg/mL
  Growth temperature: 37°C
  Growth strain: DH5alpha
  Copy number: Low Copy
Gene/Insert
  Gene/Insert name: SCRIBE_lacZ(ON)
  Species: E. coli
  Promoter: pTetO
  Cloning method: Restriction Enzyme; 5′ cloning site PacI (not destroyed); 3′ cloning site MluI (not destroyed)
  Sequencing primers: 5′ TAAGAAACCATTATTATCATGAC; 3′ GGGCGGCGGATTTGTCCTAC
Terms and licenses: Academic/Nonprofit Terms; Industry Terms: Not Available to Industry
How to cite: pFF838 was a gift from Timothy Lu (Addgene plasmid # 61457 ; http://n2t.net/addgene:61457 ; RRID:Addgene_61457)
