[The description below was written by a language model from this plasmid's Addgene catalogue record and pLannotate feature annotations shown in this document.]
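Description:
pFF838 is a 4,004 bp synthetic-biology plasmid for E. coli built on the pZA31 backbone. It replicates from the p15A origin, which is compatible with ColE1-type plasmids and is listed in the record as low copy, and it is selected with chloramphenicol through a cat gene driven by its own promoter and followed by the lambda t0 terminator. A short match to the RSF origin next to p15A is only a fragment and probably reflects sequence similarity rather than a second functional origin.

The payload is the SCRIBE_lacZ(ON) cassette, cloned between PacI and MluI sites and transcribed from the PLtetO-1 promoter, a lambda PL derivative carrying tet operators. In a TetR-expressing host this promoter is repressed until anhydrotetracycline is added, hence the stated purpose of aTc-inducible operation. Downstream of the promoter the annotation shows a short antisense lacZα fragment, followed by the Ec86 retron reverse transcriptase, a small remnant of lambda gam, the complete lambda Red Beta recombinase, and the rrnB T1 terminator. The position of the lacZ fragment is consistent with it being embedded in the retron's msDNA template region, although the retron noncoding elements themselves are not annotated.

On induction, the reverse transcriptase would convert the retron transcript into single-stranded DNA carrying lacZ homology. Beta then anneals this DNA to the matching genomic locus to write the edit. The "ON" designation suggests restoration of a functional lacZ allele, but the record does not describe the target strain. The construct is used to record exposure to an inducer as a heritable genomic change that accumulates across a bacterial population.
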