Features (pLannotate 1.2.2; 11 found; start..end, strand, type, name):
      7..80      +  promoter       PLtetO-1 promoter: modified phage lambda PL promoter with tet operator sites (Lutz and Bujard, 1997)
    189..266     -  CDS            lacZα (fragment): LacZα fragment of β-galactosidase; lacZ fragment
    313..1272    +  CDS            RT86_ECOLX: Protein predicted: Swiss-Prot protein existence level 4. Participates in the synthesis of a msDNA (a branched RNA linked by a 2',5'-phosphodiester linkage to a single-stranded DNA) of unknown function. The retron transcript serves as primer and template to the reaction, and codes for the RT. From Escherichia coli.
   1282..1306    +  CDS            Gam (fragment): inhibitor of the host RecBCD nuclease in the λ Red system; gam; protects the double-stranded DNA substrate for recombination
   1312..2097    +  CDS            Beta: single-stranded DNA binding recombinase in the λ Red system; bet; mediates pairing of a single-stranded DNA with a complementary target
   2115..2201    +  terminator     rrnB T1 terminator: Escherichia coli rrnB; transcription terminator T1 from the E. coli rrnB gene
   2227..2282    -  rep_origin     RSF ori (fragment): Plasmids containing the RSF 1030 origin of replication can be propagated in E. coli cells that contain additional plasmids with compatible origins.
   2370..2915    -  rep_origin     p15A ori: Plasmids containing the medium-copy-number p15A origin of replication can be propagated in E. coli cells that contain a second plasmid with the ColE1 origin.
   3029..3123    -  terminator     lambda t0 terminator: transcription terminator from phage lambda
   3144..3803    -  CDS            CmR: chloramphenicol acetyltransferase; cat; confers resistance to chloramphenicol
   3804..3906    -  promoter       cat promoter: promoter of the E. coli cat gene encoding chloramphenicol acetyltransferase
>Addgene plasmid #61457 | pFF838 | depositor full sequence | sequence record 100027 | pFF838 sequence 4004 bps
CTCGAGTCCCTATCAGTGATAGAGATTGACATCCCTATCAGTGATAGAGATACTGAGCACATCAGCAGGA
CGCACTGACCTTAATTAAATGCGCACCCTTAGCGAGAGGTTTATCATTAAGGTCAACCTCTGGATGTTGT
TTCGGCATCCTGCATTGAATCTGAGTTACTGTCTGTTTTCCTGAATTCAGGGCGATCGGTGCGGGCCTCT
TCGCTATTACGCCAGCTGGCGAAAGGGGGATGTGCTGCAAGGCGATTAAGTTGGGTGAATTCAGGAAACC
CGTTTTTTCTGACGTAAGGGTGCGCAACTTTCATGAAATCCGCTGAATATTTGAACACTTTTAGATTGAG
AAATCTCGGCCTACCTGTCATGAACAATTTGCATGACATGTCTAAGGCGACTCGCATATCTGTTGAAACA
CTTCGGTTGTTAATCTATACAGCTGATTTTCGCTATAGGATCTACACTGTAGAAAAGAAAGGCCCAGAGA
AGAGAATGAGAACCATTTACCAACCTTCTCGAGAACTTAAAGCCTTACAAGGATGGGTTCTACGTAACAT
TTTAGATAAACTGTCGTCATCTCCTTTTTCTATTGGATTTGAAAAGCACCAATCTATTTTGAATAATGCT
ACCCCGCATATTGGGGCAAACTTTATACTGAATATTGATTTGGAGGATTTTTTCCCAAGTTTAACTGCTA
ACAAAGTTTTTGGAGTGTTCCATTCTCTTGGTTATAATCGACTAATATCTTCAGTTTTGACAAAAATATG
TTGTTATAAAAATCTGCTACCACAAGGTGCTCCATCATCACCTAAATTAGCTAATCTAATATGTTCTAAA
CTTGATTATCGTATTCAGGGTTATGCAGGTAGTCGGGGCTTGATATATACGAGATATGCCGATGACCTCA
CCTTATCTGCACAGTCTATGAAAAAGGTTGTTAAAGCACGTGATTTTTTATTTTCTATAATCCCAAGTGA
AGGATTGGTTATTAACTCAAAAAAAACTTGTATTAGTGGGCCTCGTAGTCAGAGGAAAGTTACAGGTTTA
GTTATTTCACAAGAGAAAGTTGGGATAGGTAGAGAAAAATATAAAGAAATTAGAGCAAAGATACATCATA
TATTTTGCGGTAAGTCTTCTGAGATAGAACACGTTAGGGGATGGTTGTCATTTATTTTAAGTGTGGATTC
AAAAAGCCATAGGAGATTAATAACTTATATTAGCAAATTAGAAAAAAAATATGGAAAGAACCCTTTAAAT
AAAGCGAAGACCTAAGGATCCGGTTGATATTGATTCAGAGGTATAAAACGAATGAGTACTGCACTCGCAA
CGCTGGCTGGGAAGCTGGCTGAACGTGTCGGCATGGATTCTGTCGACCCACAGGAACTGATCACCACTCT
TCGCCAGACGGCATTTAAAGGTGATGCCAGCGATGCGCAGTTCATCGCATTACTGATCGTTGCCAACCAG
TACGGCCTTAATCCGTGGACGAAAGAAATTTACGCCTTTCCTGATAAGCAGAATGGCATCGTTCCGGTGG
TGGGCGTTGATGGCTGGTCCCGCATCATCAATGAAAACCAGCAGTTTGATGGCATGGACTTTGAGCAGGA
CAATGAATCCTGTACATGCCGGATTTACCGCAAGGACCGTAATCATCCGATCTGCGTTACCGAATGGATG
GATGAATGCCGCCGCGAACCATTCAAAACTCGCGAAGGCAGAGAAATCACGGGGCCGTGGCAGTCGCATC
CCAAACGGATGTTACGTCATAAAGCCATGATTCAGTGTGCCCGTCTGGCCTTCGGATTTGCTGGTATCTA
TGACAAGGATGAAGCCGAGCGCATTGTCGAAAATACTGCATACACTGCAGAACGTCAGCCGGAACGCGAC
ATCACTCCGGTTAACGATGAAACCATGCAGGAGATTAACACTCTGCTGATCGCCCTGGATAAAACATGGG
ATGACGACTTATTGCCGCTCTGTTCCCAGATATTTCGCCGCGACATTCGTGCATCGTCAGAACTGACACA
GGCCGAAGCAGTAAAAGCTCTTGGATTCCTGAAACAGAAAGCCGCAGAGCAGAAGGTGGCAGCATGAACG
CGTGCTAGAGGCATCAAATAAAACGAAAGGCTCAGTCGAAAGACTGGGCCTTTCGTTTTATCTGTTGTTT
GTCGGTGAACGCTCTCCTGAGTAGGACAAATCCGCCGCCCTAGACCTAGGGATATATTCCGCTTCCTCGC
TCACTGACTCGCTACGCTCGGTCGTTCGACTGCGGCGAGCGGAAATGGCTTACGAACGGGGCGGAGATTT
CCTGGAAGATGCCAGGAAGATACTTAACAGGGAAGTGAGAGGGCCGCGGCAAAGCCGTTTTTCCATAGGC
TCCGCCCCCCTGACAAGCATCACGAAATCTGACGCTCAAATCAGTGGTGGCGAAACCCGACAGGACTATA
AAGATACCAGGCGTTTCCCCCTGGCGGCTCCCTCGTGCGCTCTCCTGTTCCTGCCTTTCGGTTTACCGGT
GTCATTCCGCTGTTATGGCCGCGTTTGTCTCATTCCACGCCTGACACTCAGTTCCGGGTAGGCAGTTCGC
TCCAAGCTGGACTGTATGCACGAACCCCCCGTTCAGTCCGACCGCTGCGCCTTATCCGGTAACTATCGTC
TTGAGTCCAACCCGGAAAGACATGCAAAAGCACCACTGGCAGCAGCCACTGGTAATTGATTTAGAGGAGT
TAGTCTTGAAGTCATGCGCCGGTTAAGGCTAAACTGAAAGGACAAGTTTTGGTGACTGCGCTCCTCCAAG
CCAGTTACCTCGGTTCAAAGAGTTGGTAGCTCAGAGAACCTTCGAAAAACCGCCCTGCAAGGCGGTTTTT
TCGTTTTCAGAGCAAGAGATTACGCGCAGACCAAAACGATCTCAAGAAGATCATCTTATTAATCAGATAA
AATATTACTAGATTTCAGTGCAATTTATCTCTTCAAATGTAGCACCTGAAGTCAGCCCCATACGATATAA
GTTGTTACTAGTGCTTGGATTCTCACCAATAAAAAACGCCCGGCGGCAACCGAGCGTTCTGAACAAATCC
AGATGGAGTTCTGAGGTCATTACTGGATCTATCAACAGGAGTCCAAGCGAGCTCGATATCAAATTACGCC
CCGCCCTGCCACTCATCGCAGTACTGTTGTAATTCATTAAGCATTCTGCCGACATGGAAGCCATCACAGA
CGGCATGATGAACCTGAATCGCCAGCGGCATCAGCACCTTGTCGCCTTGCGTATAATATTTGCCCATGGT
GAAAACGGGGGCGAAGAAGTTGTCCATATTGGCCACGTTTAAATCAAAACTGGTGAAACTCACCCAGGGA
TTGGCTGAGACGAAAAACATATTCTCAATAAACCCTTTAGGGAAATAGGCCAGGTTTTCACCGTAACACG
CCACATCTTGCGAATATATGTGTAGAAACTGCCGGAAATCGTCGTGGTATTCACTCCAGAGCGATGAAAA
CGTTTCAGTTTGCTCATGGAAAACGGTGTAACAAGGGTGAACACTATCCCATATCACCAGCTCACCGTCT
TTCATTGCCATACGGAATTCCGGATGAGCATTCATCAGGCGGGCAAGAATGTGAATAAAGGCCGGATAAA
ACTTGTGCTTATTTTTCTTTACGGTCTTTAAAAAGGCCGTAATATCCAGCTGAACGGTCTGGTTATAGGT
ACATTGAGCAACTGACTGAAATGCCTCAAAATGTTCTTTACGATGCCATTGGGATATATCAACGGTGGTA
TATCCAGTGATTTTTTTCTCCATTTTAGCTTCCTTAGCTCCTGAAAATCTCGATAACTCAAAAAATACGC
CCGGTAGTGATCTTATTTCATTATGGTGAAAGTTGGAACCTCTTACGTGCCGATCAACGTCTCATTTTCG
CCAGATATCGACGTCTAAGAAACCATTATTATCATGACATTAACCTATAAAAATAGGCGTATCACGAGGC
CCTTTCGTCTTCAC
