>Addgene plasmid #61457 | pFF838 | addgene partial sequence | sequence record 100983 | pLTet-F 5'-ACTGAGCACATCAGCAGGAC-3'
GAGAGGTTTATCATTAAGGTCAACCTCTGGATGTTGTTTCGGCATCCTGCATTGAATCTGAGTTACTGTC
TGTTTTCCTGAATTCAGGGCGATCGGTGCGGGCCTCTTCGCTATTACGCCAGCTGGCGAAAGGGGGATGT
GCTGCAAGGCGATTAAGTTGGGTGAATTCAGGAAACCCGTTTTTTCTGACGTAAGGGTGCGCAACTTTCA
TGAAATCCGCTGAATATTTGAACACTTTTAGATTGAGAAATCTCGGCCTACCTGTCATGAACAATTTGCA
TGACATGTCTAAGGCGACTCGCATATCTGTTGAAACACTTCGGTTGTTAATCTATACAGCTGATTTTCGC
TATAGGATCTACACTGTAGAAAAGAAAGGCCCAGAGAAGAGAATGAGAACCATTTACCAACCTTCTCGAG
AACTTAAAGCCTTACAAGGATGGGTTCTACGTAACATTTTAGATAAACTGTCGTCATCTCCTTTTTCTAT
TGGATTTGAAAAGCACCAATCTATTTTGAATAATGCTACCCCGCATATTGGGGCAAACTTTATACTGAAT
ATTGATTTGGAGGATTTTTTCCCAAGTTTAACTGCTAACAAAGTTTTTGGAGTGTTCCATTCTCTTGGTT
ATAATCGACTAATATCTTCAGTTTTGACAAAAATATGTTGTTATAAAAATCTGCTACCACAAGGTGCTCC
ATCATCACCTAAATTAGCTAATCTAATATGTTCTAAACTTGATTATCGTATTCAGGGTTATGCAGGTAGT
CGGGGCTTGATATATACGAGATATGCCGATGACCTCACCTTATCTGCACAGTCTATGAAAAAGGTTGTTA
AAGCACGTGATTTTTT
