>Addgene plasmid #61457 | pFF838 | addgene partial sequence | sequence record 101260 | rrnB-T1-term-Rev 5'-GAAAGGCCCAGTCTTTCGAC-3'
ACTGCTTCGGCCTGTGTCAGTTCTGACGGTGCACGAATGTCNCGGCGAAATATCTGGGAACAGAGCGGCA
ATAAGTCGTCATCCCATGTTTTATCCAGGGCGATCAGCAGAGTGTTAATCTCCTGCATGGTTTCATCGTT
AACCGGAGTGATGTCGCGTTCCGGCCGACGTTCTGCANTGTATGCANTATTTTCGACAATGCGCTCGGCT
TCATCCTTGTCATANATACCAGCAAATCCNAAGGCCANACGGGCACACTGAATCATGGCTTTATGACGNA
ACATCCGTTTGGGATGCGACTGCCACGGCCCCNTGATTTCTCTGCCTTCGCGAGNTTTGAATG
